>Addgene plasmid #13104 | pc3XB-ZF5 | depositor full sequence | sequence record 7453 | Author sequence
GACGGATCGGGAGATCTCCCGATCCCCTATGGTGCACTCTCAGTACAATCTGCTCTGATGCCGCATAGTT
AAGCCAGTATCTGCTCCCTGCTTGTGTGTTGGAGGTCGCTGAGTAGTGCGCGAGCAAAATTTAAGCTACA
ACAAGGCAAGGCTTGACCGACAATTGCATGAAGAATCTGCTTAGGGTTAGGCGTTTTGCGCTGCTTCGCG
ATGTACGGGCCAGATATACGCGTTGACATTGATTATTGACTAGTTATTAATAGTAATCAATTACGGGGTC
ATTAGTTCATAGCCCATATATGGAGTTCCGCGTTACATAACTTACGGTAAATGGCCCGCCTGGCTGACCG
CCCAACGACCCCCGCCCATTGACGTCAATAATGACGTATGTTCCCATAGTAACGCCAATAGGGACTTTCC
ATTGACGTCAATGGGTGGAGTATTTACGGTAAACTGCCCACTTGGCAGTACATCAAGTGTATCATATGCC
AAGTACGCCCCCTATTGACGTCAATGACGGTAAATGGCCCGCCTGGCATTATGCCCAGTACATGACCTTA
TGGGACTTTCCTACTTGGCAGTACATCTACGTATTAGTCATCGCTATTACCATGGTGATGCGGTTTTGGC
AGTACATCAATGGGCGTGGATAGCGGTTTGACTCACGGGGATTTCCAAGTCTCCACCCCATTGACGTCAA
TGGGAGTTTGTTTTGGCACCAAAATCAACGGGACTTTCCAAAATGTCGTAACAACTCCGCCCCATTGACG
CAAATGGGCGGTAGGCGTGTACGGTGGGAGGTCTATATAAGCAGAGCTCTCTGGCTAACTAGAGAACCCA
CTGCTTACTGGCTTATCGAAATTAATACGACTCACTATAGGGAGACCCAAGCTGGCTAGCGTTTAAACGG
GCCCTCTAGACCCGGGGAGAAGCCGCATATTTGCCACATCCAAGGCTGTGGGAAGGTGTACGGCCAAAGC
GGTAGCCTGACACGTCACTTGCGCTGGCATACCGGTGGATCCTCTGCACAGTAGTAAGCTTAAGTTTAAA
CCGCTGATCAGCCTCGACTGTGCCTTCTAGTTGCCAGCCATCTGTTGTTTGCCCCTCCCCCGTGCCTTCC
TTGACCCTGGAAGGTGCCACTCCCACTGTCCTTTCCTAATAAAATGAGGAAATTGCATCGCATTGTCTGA
GTAGGTGTCATTCTATTCTGGGGGGTGGGGTGGGGCAGGACAGCAAGGGGGAGGATTGGGAAGACAATAG
CAGGCATGCTGGGGATGCGGTGGGCTCTATGGCTTCTGAGGCGGAAAGAACCAGCTGGGGCTCTAGGGGG
TATCCCC
[124 nt withheld, positions 1338-1461]
C
[91 nt withheld, positions 1463-1553]
A
[49 nt withheld, positions 1555-1603]
CCTTTGACGTTGGAGTCCACGTTCTTT
[37 nt withheld, positions 1631-1667]
ACCCTATCTCGGTCTATTCTTTTGATTTATAAGGGATTTTGCCGATTTCGGCCTATTGGTTAAAAAATGA
GCTGATTTAACAAAAATTTAACGCGAATTAATTCTGTGGAATGTGTGTCAGTTAGGGTGTGGAAAGTCCC
CAGGCTCCCCAGCAGGCAGAAGTATGCAAAGCATGCATCTCAATTAGTCAGCAACCAGGTGTGGAAAGTC
CCCAGGCTCCCCAGCAGGCAGAAGTATGCAAAGCATGCATCTCAATTAGTCAGCAACCATAGTCCCGCCC
CTAACTCCGCCCATCCCGCCCCTAACTCCGCCCAGTTCCGCCCATTCTCCGCCCCATGGCTGACTAATTT
TTTTTATTTATGCAGAGGCCGAGGCCGCCTCTGCCTCTGAGCTATTCCAGAAGTAGTGAGGAGGCTTTTT
TGGAGGCCTAGGCTTTTGCAAAAAGCTCCCGGCCGGGAGCTTGTATATCCATTTTCGGATCTGATCAAGA
GACAGGATGAGGATCGTTTCGCATGATTGAACAAGATGGATTGCACGCAGGTTCTCCGGCCGCTTGGGTG
GAGAGGCTATTCGGCTATGACTGGGCACAACAGACAATCGGCTGCTCTGATGCCGCCGTGTTCCGGCTGT
CAGCGCAGGGGCGCCCGGTTCTTTTTGTCAAGACCGACCTGTCCGGTGCCCTGAATGAACTGCAGGACGA
GGCAGCGCGGCTATCGTGGCTGGCCACGACGGGCGTTCCTTGCGCAGCTGTGCTCGACGTTGTCACTGAA
GCGGGAAGGGACTGGCTGCTATTGGGCGAAGTGCCGGGGCAGGATCTCCTGTCATCTCACCTTGCTCCTG
CCGAGAAAGTATCCATCATGGCTGATGCAATGCGGCGGCTGCATACGCTTGATCCGGCTACCTGCCCATT
CGACCACCAAGCGAAACATCGCATCGAGCGAGCACGTACTCGGATGGAAGCCGGTCTTGTCGATCAGGAT
GATCTGGACGAAGAGCATCAGGGGCTCGCGCCAGCCGAACTGTTCGCCAGGCTCAAGGCGCGCATGCCCG
ACGGCGAGGATCTCGTCGTGACCCATGGCGATGCCTGCTTGCCGAATATCATGGTGGAAAATGGCCGCTT
TTCTGGATTCATCGACTGTGGCCGGCTGGGTGTGGCGGACCGCTATCAGGACATAGCGTTGGCTACCCGT
GATATTGCTGAAGAGCTTGGCGGCGAATGGGCTGACCGCTTCCTCGTGCTTTACGGTATCGCCGCTCCCG
ATTCGCAGCGCATCGCCTTCTATCGCCTTCTTGACGAGTTCTTCTGAGCGGGACTCTGGGGTTCGAAATG
ACCGACCAAGCGACGCCCAACCTGCCATCACGAGATTTCGATTCCACCGCCGCCTTCTATGAAAGGTTGG
GCTTCGGAATCGTTTTCCGGGACGCCGGCTGGATGATCCTCCAGCGCGGGGATCTCATGCTGGAGTTCTT
CGCCCACCCCAACTTGTTTATTGCAGCTTATAATGGTTACAAATAAAGCAATAGCATCACAAATTTCACA
AATAAAGCATTTTTTTCACTGCATTCTAGTTGTGGTTTGTCCAAACTCATCAATGTATCTTATCATGTCT
GTATACCGTCGACCTCTAGCTAGAGCTTGGCGTAATCATGGTCATAGCTGTTTCCTGTGTGAAATTGTTA
TCCGCTCACAATTCCACACAACATACGAGCCGGAAGCATAAAGTGTAAAGCCTGGGGTGCCTAATGAGTG
AGCTAACTCACATTAATTGCGTTGCGCTCACTGCCCGCTTTCCAGTCGGGAAACCTGTCGTGCCAGCTGC
ATTAATGAATCGGCCAACGCGCGGGGAGAGGCGGTTTGCGTATTGGGCGCTCTTCCGCTTCCTCGCTCAC
TGACTCGCTGCGCTCGGTCGTTCGGCTGCGGCGAGCGGTATCAGCTCACTCAAAGGCGGTAATACGGTTA
TCCACAGAATCAGGGGATAACGCAGGAAAGAACATGTGAGCAAAAGGCCAGCAAAAGGCCAGGAACCGTA
AAAAGGCCGCGTTGCTGGCGTTTTTCCATAGGCTCCGCCCCCCTGACGAGCATCACAAAAATCGACGCTC
AAGTCAGAGGTGGCGAAACCCGACAGGACTATAAAGATACCAGGCGTTTCCCCCTGGAAGCTCCCTCGTG
CGCTCTCCTGTTCCGACCCTGCCGCTTACCGGATACCTGTCCGCCTTTCTCCCTTCGGGAAGCGTGGCGC
TTTCTCATAGCTCACGCTGTAGGTATCTCAGTTCGGTGTAGGTCGTTCGCTCCAAGCTGGGCTGTGTGCA
CGAACCCCCCGTTCAGCCCGACCGCTGCGCCTTATCCGGTAACTATCGTCTTGAGTCCAACCCGGTAAGA
CACGACTTATCGCCACTGGCAGCAGCCACTGGTAACAGGATTAGCAGAGCGAGGTATGTAGGCGGTGCTA
CAGAGTTCTTGAAGTGGTGGCCTAACTACGGCTACACTAGAAGAACAGTATTTGGTATCTGCGCTCTGCT
GAAGCCAGTTACCTTCGGAAAAAGAGTTGGTAGCTCTTGATCCGGCAAACAAACCACCGCTGGTAGCGGT
TTTTTTGTTTGCAAGCAGCAGATTACGCGCAGAAAAAAAGGATCTCAAGAAGATCCTTTGATCTTTTCTA
CGGGGTCTGACGCTCAGTGGAACGAAAACTCACGTTAAGGGATTTTGGTCATGAGATTATCAAAAAGGAT
CTTCACCTAGATCCTTTTAAATTAAAAATGAAGTTTTAAATCAATCTAAAGTATATATGAGTAAACTTGG
TCTGACAGTTACCAATGCTTAATCAGTGAGGCACCTATCTCAGCGATCTGTCTATTTCGTTCATCCATAG
TTGCCTGACTCCCCGTCGTGTAGATAACTACGATACGGGAGGGCTTACCATCTGGCCCCAGTGCTGCAAT
GATACCGCGAGACCCACGCTCACCGGCTCCAGATTTATCAGCAATAAACCAGCCAGCCGGAAGGGCCGAG
CGCAGAAGTGGTCCTGCAACTTTATCCGCCTCCATCCAGTCTATTAATTGTTGCCGGGAAGCTAGAGTAA
GTAGTTCGCCAGTTAATAGTTTGCGCAACGTTGTTGCCATTGCTACAGGCATCGTGGTGTCACGCTCGTC
GTTTGGTATGGCTTCATTCAGCTCCGGTTCCCAACGATCAAGGCGAGTTACATGATCCCCCATGTTGTGC
AAAAAAGCGGTTAGCTCCTTCGGTCCTCCGATCGTTGTCAGAAGTAAGTTGGCCGCAGTGTTATCACTCA
TGGTTATGGCAGCACTGCATAATTCTCTTACTGTCATGCCATCCGTAAGATGCTTTTCTGTGACTGGTGA
GTACTCAACCAAGTCATTCTGAGAATAGTGTATGCGGCGACCGAGTTGCTCTTGCCCGGCGTCAATACGG
GATAATACCGCGCCACATAGCAGAACTTTAAAAGTGCTCATCATTGGAAAACGTTCTTCGGGGCGAAAAC
TCTCAAGGATCTTACCGCTGTTGAGATCCAGTTCGATGTAACCCACTCGTGCACCCAACTGATCTTCAGC
ATCTTTTACTTTCACCAGCGTTTCTGGGTGAGCAAAAACAGGAAGGCAAAATGCCGCAAAAAAGGGAATA
AGGGCGACACGGAAATGTTGAATACTCATACTCTTCCTTTTTCAATATTATTGAAGCATTTATCAGGGTT
ATTGTCTCATGAGCGGATACATATTTGAATGTATTTAGAAAAATAAACAAATAGGGGTTCCGCGCACATT
TCCCCGAAAAGTGCCACCTGACGTC
Features (pLannotate 1.2.2; 20 found; start..end, strand, type, name):
     28..80      -  misc_feature   bom (fragment): basis of mobility region from pBR322
    235..614     +  enhancer       CMV enhancer: human cytomegalovirus immediate early enhancer
    615..818     +  promoter       CMV promoter: human cytomegalovirus (CMV) immediate early promoter
    814..847     +  LTR            5' LTR (truncated) (fragment): truncated 5' long terminal repeat (LTR) from HIV-1
    863..881     +  promoter       T7 promoter: promoter for bacteriophage T7 RNA polymerase
    930..1016    +  CDS            Sp7 (fragment): SP7_MOUSE - Also known as Osx. Experimental evidence at protein level: Swiss-Prot protein existence level 1. Transcriptional activator essential for osteoblast differentiation (PubMed:11792318, PubMed:17510056, PubMed:30026585). Binds to SP1 and EKLF consensus sequences and to other G/C-rich sequences (PubMed:11792318, PubMed:17510056). From Mus musculus (Mouse).
   1068..1292    +  polyA_signal   bGH poly(A) signal: bovine growth hormone polyadenylation signal
   1296..1317    +  promoter       SV40 promoter (fragment): SV40 enhancer and early promoter
   1338..1766    +  rep_origin     f1 ori (sequence partly withheld): f1 bacteriophage origin of replication; arrow indicates direction of (+) strand synthesis
   1780..2109    +  promoter       SV40 promoter: SV40 enhancer and early promoter
   2180..2971    +  CDS            neo: KKA2_KLEPN - Also known as kan, nptII. Experimental evidence at protein level: Swiss-Prot protein existence level 1. Resistance to kanamycin, neomycin, paromomycin, ribostamycin, butirosin and gentamicin B. From Klebsiella pneumoniae.
   2995..3153    +  CDS            ble (fragment): BLE_KLEPN - Experimental evidence at protein level: Swiss-Prot protein existence level 1. Binding protein with a strong affinity to the bleomycin family of antibiotics. Binds to CL990; an antimitotic-antibiotic compound. From Klebsiella pneumoniae.
   3148..3269    +  polyA_signal   SV40 poly(A) signal: SV40 polyadenylation signal
   3342..3358    -  protein_bind   lac operator: The lac repressor binds to the lac operator to inhibit transcription in E. coli. This inhibition can be relieved by adding lactose or isopropyl-β-D-thiogalactopyranoside (IPTG). lac repressor encoded by lacI
   3366..3396    -  promoter       lac promoter: promoter for the E. coli lac operon
   3411..3432    -  protein_bind   CAP binding site: CAP binding activates transcription in the presence of cAMP. E. coli catabolite activator protein
   3445..3537    -  CDS            lacI (fragment): lac repressor; lacI; The lac repressor binds to the lac operator to inhibit transcription in E. coli. This inhibition can be relieved by adding lactose or isopropyl-β-D-thiogalactopyranoside (IPTG).
   3720..4305    -  rep_origin     ori: high-copy-number ColE1/pMB1/pBR322/pUC origin of replication
   4476..5336    -  CDS            AmpR: β-lactamase; bla; confers resistance to ampicillin, carbenicillin, and related antibiotics
   5337..5441    -  promoter       AmpR promoter: bla
