[The description below was written by a language model from this plasmid's Addgene catalogue record and pLannotate feature annotations shown in this document.]
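Description:
pc3XB-ZF5 is a mammalian expression-type plasmid built on pc3XB, a modified version of the Invitrogen pcDNA3 backbone, and it serves as an archive vector for a single engineered zinc finger module. It belongs to the Zinc Finger Consortium Modular Assembly Kit v1.0. The roughly 90 bp insert, ZF5, encodes one Cys2His2-type finger derived from the Sangamo module set and is recorded as recognising the DNA triplet GCA. The automated annotation labels this region as a fragment of mouse Sp7. This most likely reflects sequence similarity between the finger framework and natural SP-family zinc finger proteins, not a true Sp7 insert. The module sits between XbaI and BamHI sites, both of which are retained. This allows fingers to be excised and joined in series to build multi-finger arrays with chosen DNA-binding specificities, for use in zinc finger nucleases as described in the associated publication.

In the 5,472 nt sequence record, the finger coding segment lies downstream of the CMV immediate early enhancer and promoter and a T7 promoter, which also provides the sequencing primer site. It is followed by the bovine growth hormone polyadenylation signal. A separate cassette, made up of the SV40 early promoter, the neo gene and the SV40 poly(A) signal, confers G418 resistance in mammalian cells. Propagation in E. coli relies on a high-copy ColE1/pUC-type origin and the AmpR β-lactamase gene for ampicillin selection, and an f1 origin is also present. Short hits to an HIV-1 LTR, ble, lacI and the lac promoter region appear to be backbone remnants or annotation artefacts without a stated function.
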