Addgene plasmid #13104: pc3XB-ZF5
Depositing lab: Keith Joung. Depositing organization: Massachusetts General Hospital. Publication: Standardized reagents and protocols for engineering zinc finger nucleases by modular assembly. Wright DA, Thibodeau-Beganny S, Sander JD, Winfrey RJ, Hirsh AS, Eichtinger M, Fu F, Porteus MH, Dobbs D, Voytas DF, Joung JK. Nat Protoc. 2006;1(3):1637-52. doi: 10.1038/nprot.2006.259 PubMed 17406455.
Backbone
  Vector backbone: pc3XB
  Backbone manufacturer: Modified Invitrogen pcDNA3
  Backbone size w/o insert (bp): 5400
  Vector type: Mammalian Expression
  Selectable markers: Neomycin (select with G418)
Growth in bacteria
  Bacterial resistance: Ampicillin, 100 μg/mL
  Growth temperature: 37°C
  Growth strain: XL1 Blue
  Copy number: High Copy
Gene/Insert
  Gene/Insert name: ZF5
  Insert size (bp): 90
  Cloning method: Restriction Enzyme; 5′ cloning site XbaI (not destroyed); 3′ cloning site BamHI (not destroyed)
  Sequencing primers: 5′ T7
Terms and licenses: Academic/Nonprofit Terms; Industry Terms: Not Available to Industry
Depositor comments: Part of the Zinc Finger Consortium Modular Assembly Kit v1.0. Finger protein sequence: PGEKPHICHIQGCGKVYGQSGSLTRHLRWH. Target DNA sequence: GCA. This zinc finger is derived from the Sangamo module set.
How to cite: pc3XB-ZF5 was a gift from Keith Joung (Addgene plasmid # 13104 ; http://n2t.net/addgene:13104 ; RRID:Addgene_13104)
