>Addgene plasmid #13104 | pc3XB-ZF5 | addgene partial sequence | sequence record 19488 | CMV-F 5'-CGCAAATGGGCGGTAGGCGTG-3'
ACTGCTTACTGGCTTATCGAAATTAATACGACTCACTATAGGGAGACCCAAGCTGGCTAGCGTTTAAACG
GGCCCTCTAGACCCGGGGAGAAGCCGCATATTTGCCACATCCAAGGCTGTGGGAAGGTGTACGGCCAAAG
CGGTAGCCTGACACGTCACTTGCGCTGGCATACCGGTGGATCCTCTGCACAGTAGTAAGCTTAAGTTTAA
ACCGCTGATCAGCCTCGACTGTGCCTTCTAGTTGCCAGCCATCTGTTGTTTGCCCCTCCCCCGTGCCTTC
CTTGACCCTGGAAGGTGCCACTCCCACTGTCCTTTCCTAATAAAATGAGGAAATTGCATCGCATTGTCTG
AGTAGGTGTCATTCTATTCTGGGGGGTGGGGTGGGGCAGGACAGCAAGGGGGAGGATTGGGAAGACAATA
GCAGGCATGCTGGGGATGCGGTGGGCTCTATGGCTTCTGAGGCGGAAAGAACCAGCTGGGGCTCTAGGGG
GTATCCCC
[107 nt withheld, positions 499-605]
